>Addgene plasmid #77848 | COL4A3BP gRNA (BRDN0001148588) | addgene full sequence | sequence record 189060 | Addgene Assembled Sequence
CCCGGGTGCAAAGATGGATAAAGTTTTAAACAGAGAGGAATCTTTGCAGCTAATGGACCTTCTAGGTCTT
GAAAGGAGTGGGAATTGGCTCCGGTGCCCGTCAGTGGGCAGAGCGCACATCGCCCACAGTCCCCGAGAAG
TTGGGGGGAGGGGTCGGCAATTGATCCGGTGCCTAGAGAAGGTGGCGCGGGGTAAACTGGGAAAGTGATG
TCGTGTACTGGCTCCGCCTTTTTCCCGAGGGTGGGGGAGAACCGTATATAAGTGCAGTAGTCGCCGTGAA
CGTTCTTTTTCGCAACGGGTTTGCCGCCAGAACACAGGTAAGTGCCGTGTGTGGTTCCCGCGGGCCTGGC
CTCTTTACGGGTTATGGCCCTTGCGTGCCTTGAATTACTTCCACCTGGCTGCAGTACGTGATTCTTGATC
CCGAGCTTCGGGTTGGAAGTGGGTGGGAGAGTTCGAGGCCTTGCGCTTAAGGAGCCCCTTCGCCTCGTGC
TTGAGTTGAGGCCTGGCCTGGGCGCTGGGGCCGCCGCGTGCGAATCTGGTGGCACCTTCGCGCCTGTCTC
GCTGCTTTCGATAAGTCTCTAGCCATTTAAAATTTTTGATGACCTGCTGCGACGCTTTTTTTCTGGCAAG
ATAGTCTTGTAAATGCGGGCCAAGATCTGCACACTGGTATTTCGGTTTTTGGGGCCGCGGGCGGCGACGG
GGCCCGTGCGTCCCAGCGCACATGTTCGGCGAGGCGGGGCCTGCGAGCGCGGCCACCGAGAATCGGACGG
GGGTAGTCTCAAGCTGGCCGGCCTGCTCTGGTGCCTGGCCTCGCGCCGCCGTGTATCGCCCCGCCCTGGG
CGGCAAGGCTGGCCCGGTCGGCACCAGTTGCGTGAGCGGAAAGATGGCCGCTTCCCGGCCCTGCTGCAGG
GAGCTCAAAATGGAGGACGCGGCGCTCGGGAGAGCGGGCGGGTGAGTCACCCACACAAAGGAAAAGGGCC
TTTCCGTCCTCAGCCGTCGCTTCATGTGACTCCACGGAGTACCGGGCGCCGTCCAGGCACCTCGATTAGT
TCTCGAGCTTTTGGAGTACGTCGTCTTTAGGTTGGGGGGAGGGGTTTTATGCGATGGAGTTTCCCCACAC
TGAGTGGGTGGAGACTGAAGTTAGGCCAGCTTGGCACTTGATGTAATTCTCCTTGGAATTTGCCCTTTTT
GAGTTTGGATCTTGGTTCATTCTCAAGCCTCAGACAGTGGTTCAAAGTTTTTTTCTTCCATTTCAGGTGT
CGTGACGTACGGCCACCATGACCGAGTACAAGCCCACGGTGCGCCTCGCCACCCGCGACGACGTCCCCAG
GGCCGTACGCACCCTCGCCGCCGCGTTCGCCGACTACCCCGCCACGCGCCACACCGTCGATCCGGACCGC
CACATCGAGCGGGTCACCGAGCTGCAAGAACTCTTCCTCACGCGCGTCGGGCTCGACATCGGCAAGGTGT
GGGTCGCGGACGACGGCGCCGCCGTGGCGGTCTGGACCACGCCGGAGAGCGTCGAAGCGGGGGCGGTGTT
CGCCGAGATCGGCCCGCGCATGGCCGAGTTGAGCGGTTCCCGGCTGGCCGCGCAGCAACAGATGGAAGGC
CTCCTGGCGCCGCACCGGCCCAAGGAGCCCGCGTGGTTCCTGGCCACCGTCGGAGTCTCGCCCGACCACC
AGGGCAAGGGTCTGGGCAGCGCCGTCGTGCTCCCCGGAGTGGAGGCGGCCGAGCGCGCCGGGGTGCCCGC
CTTCCTGGAGACCTCCGCGCCCCGCAACCTCCCCTTCTACGAGCGGCTCGGCTTCACCGTCACCGCCGAC
GTCGAGGTGCCCGAAGGACCGCGCACCTGGTGCATGACCCGCAAGCCCGGTGCCTGAACGCGTTAAGTCG
ACAATCAACCTCTGGATTACAAAATTTGTGAAAGATTGACTGGTATTCTTAACTATGTTGCTCCTTTTAC
GCTATGTGGATACGCTGCTTTAATGCCTTTGTATCATGCTATTGCTTCCCGTATGGCTTTCATTTTCTCC
TCCTTGTATAAATCCTGGTTGCTGTCTCTTTATGAGGAGTTGTGGCCCGTTGTCAGGCAACGTGGCGTGG
TGTGCACTGTGTTTGCTGACGCAACCCCCACTGGTTGGGGCATTGCCACCACCTGTCAGCTCCTTTCCGG
GACTTTCGCTTTCCCCCTCCCTATTGCCACGGCGGAACTCATCGCCGCCTGCCTTGCCCGCTGCTGGACA
GGGGCTCGGCTGTTGGGCACTGACAATTCCGTGGTGTTGTCGGGGAAATCATCGTCCTTTCCTTGGCTGC
TCGCCTGTGTTGCCACCTGGATTCTGCGCGGGACGTCCTTCTGCTACGTCCCTTCGGCCCTCAATCCAGC
GGACCTTCCTTCCCGCGGCCTGCTGCCGGCTCTGCGGCCTCTTCCGCGTCTTCGCCTTCGCCCTCAGACG
AGTCGGATCTCCCTTTGGGCCGCCTCCCCGCGTCGACTTTAAGACCAATGACTTACAAGGCAGCTGTAGA
TCTTAGCCACTTTTTAAAAGAAAAGGGGGGACTGGAAGGGCTAATTCACTCCCAACGAAGACAAGATCTG
CTTTTTGCTTGTACTGGGTCTCTCTGGTTAGACCAGATCTGAGCCTGGGAGCTCTCTGGCTAACTAGGGA
ACCCACTGCTTAAGCCTCAATAAAGCTTGCCTTGAGTGCTTCAAGTAGTGTGTGCCCGTCTGTTGTGTGA
CTCTGGTAACTAGAGATCCCTCAGACCCTTTTAGTCAGTGTGGAAAATCTCTAGCAGTACGTATAGTAGT
TCATGTCATCTTATTATTCAGTATTTATAACTTGCAAAGAAATGAATATCAGAGAGTGAGAGGAACTTGT
TTATTGCAGCTTATAATGGTTACAAATAAAGCAATAGCATCACAAATTTCACAAATAAAGCATTTTTTTC
ACTGCATTCTAGTTGTGGTTTGTCCAAACTCATCAATGTATCTTATCATGTCTGGCTCTAGCTATCCCGC
CCCTAACTCCGCCCATCCCGCCCCTAACTCCGCCCAGTTCCGCCCATTCTCCGCCCCATGGCTGACTAAT
TTTTTTTATTTATGCAGAGGCCGAGGCCGCCTCGGCCTCTGAGCTATTCCAGAAGTAGTGAGGAGGCTTT
TTTGGAGGCCTAGGGACGTACCCAATTCGCCCTATAGTGAGTCGTATTACGCGCGCTCACTGGCCGTCGT
TTTACAACGTCGTGACTGGGAAAACCCTGGCGTTACCCAACTTAATCGCCTTGCAGCACATCCCCCTTTC
GCCAGCTGGCGTAATAGCGAAGAGGCCCGCACCGATCGCCCTTCCCAACAGTTGCGCAGCCTGAATGGCG
AATGGG
[124 nt withheld, positions 3367-3490]
C
[91 nt withheld, positions 3492-3582]
A
[49 nt withheld, positions 3584-3632]
CCTTTGACGTTGGAGTCCACGTTCTTT
[37 nt withheld, positions 3660-3696]
ACCCTATCTCGGTCTATTCTTTTGATTTATAAGGGATTTTGCCGATTTCGGCCTATTGGTTAAAAAATGA
GCTGATTTAACAAAAATTTAACGCGAATTTTAACAAAATATTAACGCTTACAATTTAGGTGGCACTTTTC
GGGGAAATGTGCGCGGAACCCCTATTTGTTTATTTTTCTAAATACATTCAAATATGTATCCGCTCATGAG
ACAATAACCCTGATAAATGCTTCAATAATATTGAAAAAGGAAGAGTATGAGTATTCAACATTTCCGTGTC
GCCCTTATTCCCTTTTTTGCGGCATTTTGCCTTCCTGTTTTTGCTCACCCAGAAACGCTGGTGAAAGTAA
AAGATGCTGAAGATCAGTTGGGTGCACGAGTGGGTTACATCGAACTGGATCTCAACAGCGGTAAGATCCT
TGAGAGTTTTCGCCCCGAAGAACGTTTTCCAATGATGAGCACTTTTAAAGTTCTGCTATGTGGCGCGGTA
TTATCCCGTATTGACGCCGGGCAAGAGCAACTCGGTCGCCGCATACACTATTCTCAGAATGACTTGGTTG
AGTACTCACCAGTCACAGAAAAGCATCTTACGGATGGCATGACAGTAAGAGAATTATGCAGTGCTGCCAT
AACCATGAGTGATAACACTGCGGCCAACTTACTTCTGACAACGATCGGAGGACCGAAGGAGCTAACCGCT
TTTTTGCACAACATGGGGGATCATGTAACTCGCCTTGATCGTTGGGAACCGGAGCTGAATGAAGCCATAC
CAAACGACGAGCGTGACACCACGATGCCTGTAGCAATGGCAACAACGTTGCGCAAACTATTAACTGGCGA
ACTACTTACTCTAGCTTCCCGGCAACAATTAATAGACTGGATGGAGGCGGATAAAGTTGCAGGACCACTT
CTGCGCTCGGCCCTTCCGGCTGGCTGGTTTATTGCTGATAAATCTGGAGCCGGTGAGCGTGGGTCTCGCG
GTATCATTGCAGCACTGGGGCCAGATGGTAAGCCCTCCCGTATCGTAGTTATCTACACGACGGGGAGTCA
GGCAACTATGGATGAACGAAATAGACAGATCGCTGAGATAGGTGCCTCACTGATTAAGCATTGGTAACTG
TCAGACCAAGTTTACTCATATATACTTTAGATTGATTTAAAACTTCATTTTTAATTTAAAAGGATCTAGG
TGAAGATCCTTTTTGATAATCTCATGACCAAAATCCCTTAACGTGAGTTTTCGTTCCACTGAGCGTCAGA
CCCCGTAGAAAAGATCAAAGGATCTTCTTGAGATCCTTTTTTTCTGCGCGTAATCTGCTGCTTGCAAACA
AAAAAACCACCGCTACCAGCGGTGGTTTGTTTGCCGGATCAAGAGCTACCAACTCTTTTTCCGAAGGTAA
CTGGCTTCAGCAGAGCGCAGATACCAAATACTGTTCTTCTAGTGTAGCCGTAGTTAGGCCACCACTTCAA
GAACTCTGTAGCACCGCCTACATACCTCGCTCTGCTAATCCTGTTACCAGTGGCTGCTGCCAGTGGCGAT
AAGTCGTGTCTTACCGGGTTGGACTCAAGACGATAGTTACCGGATAAGGCGCAGCGGTCGGGCTGAACGG
GGGGTTCGTGCACACAGCCCAGCTTGGAGCGAACGACCTACACCGAACTGAGATACCTACAGCGTGAGCT
ATGAGAAAGCGCCACGCTTCCCGAAGGGAGAAAGGCGGACAGGTATCCGGTAAGCGGCAGGGTCGGAACA
GGAGAGCGCACGAGGGAGCTTCCAGGGGGAAACGCCTGGTATCTTTATAGTCCTGTCGGGTTTCGCCACC
TCTGACTTGAGCGTCGATTTTTGTGATGCTCGTCAGGGGGGCGGAGCCTATGGAAAAACGCCAGCAACGC
GGCCTTTTTACGGTTCCTGGCCTTTTGCTGGCCTTTTGCTCACATGTTCTTTCCTGCGTTATCCCCTGAT
TCTGTGGATAACCGTATTACCGCCTTTGAGTGAGCTGATACCGCTCGCCGCAGCCGAACGACCGAGCGCA
GCGAGTCAGTGAGCGAGGAAGCGGAAGAGCGCCCAATACGCAAACCGCCTCTCCCCGCGCGTTGGCCGAT
TCATTAATGCAGCTGGCACGACAGGTTTCCCGACTGGAAAGCGGGCAGTGAGCGCAACGCAATTAATGTG
AGTTAGCTCACTCATTAGGCACCCCAGGCTTTACACTTTATGCTTCCGGCTCGTATGTTGTGTGGAATTG
TGAGCGGATAACAATTTCACACAGGAAACAGCTATGACCATGATTACGCCAAGCGCGCAATTAACCCTCA
CTAAAGGGAACAAAAGCTGGAGCTGCAAGCTTAATGTAGTCTTATGCAATACTCTTGTAGTCTTGCAACA
TGGTAACGATGAGTTAGCAACATGCCTTACAAGGAGAGAAAAAGCACCGTGCATGCCGATTGGTGGAAGT
AAGGTGGTACGATCGTGCCTTATTAGGAAGGCAACAGACGGGTCTGACATGGATTGGACGAACCACTGAA
TTGCCGCATTGCAGAGATATTGTATTTAAGTGCCTAGCTCGATACATAAACGGGTCTCTCTGGTTAGACC
AGATCTGAGCCTGGGAGCTCTCTGGCTAACTAGGGAACCCACTGCTTAAGCCTCAATAAAGCTTGCCTTG
AGTGCTTCAAGTAGTGTGTGCCCGTCTGTTGTGTGACTCTGGTAACTAGAGATCCCTCAGACCCTTTTAG
TCAGTGTGGAAAATCTCTAGCAGTGGCGCCCGAACAGGGACTTGAAAGCGAAAGGGAAACCAGAGGAGCT
CTCTCGACGCAGGACTCGGCTTGCTGAAGCGCGCACGGCAAGAGGCGAGGGGCGGCGACTGGTGAGTACG
CCAAAAATTTTGACTAGCGGAGGCTAGAAGGAGAGAGATGGGTGCGAGAGCGTCAGTATTAAGCGGGGGA
GAATTAGATCGCGATGGGAAAAAATTCGGTTAAGGCCAGGGGGAAAGAAAAAATATAAATTAAAACATAT
AGTATGGGCAAGCAGGGAGCTAGAACGATTCGCAGTTAATCCTGGCCTGTTAGAAACATCAGAAGGCTGT
AGACAAATACTGGGACAGCTACAACCATCCCTTCAGACAGGATCAGAAGAACTTAGATCATTATATAATA
CAGTAGCAACCCTCTATTGTGTGCATCAAAGGATAGAGATAAAAGACACCAAGGAAGCTTTAGACAAGAT
AGAGGAAGAGCAAAACAAAAGTAAGACCACCGCACAGCAAGCGGCCGCTGATCTTCAGACCTGGAGGAGG
AGATATGAGGGACAATTGGAGAAGTGAATTATATAAATATAAAGTAGTAAAAATTGAACCATTAGGAGTA
GCACCCACCAAGGCAAAGAGAAGAGTGGTGCAGAGAGAAAAAAGAGCAGTGGGAATAGGAGCTTTGTTCC
TTGGGTTCTTGGGAGCAGCAGGAAGCACTATGGGCGCAGCGTCAATGACGCTGACGGTACAGGCCAGACA
ATTATTGTCTGGTATAGTGCAGCAGCAGAACAATTTGCTGAGGGCTATTGAGGCGCAACAGCATCTGTTG
CAACTCACAGTCTGGGGCATCAAGCAGCTCCAGGCAAGAATCCTGGCTGTGGAAAGATACCTAAAGGATC
AACAGCTCCTGGGGATTTGGGGTTGCTCTGGAAAACTCATTTGCACCACTGCTGTGCCTTGGAATGCTAG
TTGGAGTAATAAATCTCTGGAACAGATTTGGAATCACACGACCTGGATGGAGTGGGACAGAGAAATTAAC
AATTACACAAGCTTAATACACTCCTTAATTGAAGAATCGCAAAACCAGCAAGAAAAGAATGAACAAGAAT
TATTGGAATTAGATAAATGGGCAAGTTTGTGGAATTGGTTTAACATAACAAATTGGCTGTGGTATATAAA
ATTATTCATAATGATAGTAGGAGGCTTGGTAGGTTTAAGAATAGTTTTTGCTGTACTTTCTATAGTGAAT
AGAGTTAGGCAGGGATATTCACCATTATCGTTTCAGACCCACCTCCCAACCCCGAGGGGACCCAGAGAGG
GCCTATTTCCCATGATTCCTTCATATTTGCATATACGATACAAGGCTGTTAGAGAGATAATTAGAATTAA
TTTGACTGTAAACACAAAGATATTAGTACAAAATACGTGACGTAGAAAGTAATAATTTCTTGGGTAGTTT
GCAGTTTTAAAATTATGTTTTAAAATGGACTATCATATGCTTACCGTAACTTGAAAGTATTTCGATTTCT
TGGCTTTATATATCTTGTGGAAAGGACGAAACACCGGGACAAACTACATTCATGGGGTTTTAGAGCTAGA
AATAGCAAGTTAAAATAAGGCTAGTCCGTTATCAACTTGAAAAAGTGGCACCGAGTCGGTGCTTTTTTAA
GCTTGGCGTAACTAGATCTTGAGACAAATGGCAGTATTCATCCACAATTTTAAAAGAAAAGGGGGGATTG
GGGGGTACAGTGCAGGGGAAAGAATAGTAGACATAATAGCAACAGACATACAAACTAAAGAATTACAAAA
ACAAATTACAAAAATTCAAAATTTTCGGGTTTATTACAGGGACAGCAGAGATCCACTTTGGCGCCGGCTC
GAGGGGG
Features (pLannotate 1.2.2; 29 found; start..end, strand, type, name):
     14..80      +  CDS            small t antigen (fragment): SV40 (simian virus 40) small t antigen
    106..317     +  promoter       EF-1α core promoter: core promoter for human elongation factor EF-1α
    318..1256    +  intron         EF-1α intron A: intron upstream of the start codon of human EF-1α
   1278..1877    +  CDS            PuroR (fragment): puromycin N-acetyltransferase; pac from Streptomyces; confers resistance to puromycin
   1893..2481    +  misc_feature   WPRE: woodchuck hepatitis virus posttranscriptional regulatory element
   2532..2551    +  misc_feature   cPPT/CTS (fragment): central polypurine tract and central termination sequence of HIV-1
   2553..2786    +  LTR            3' LTR (ΔU3): self-inactivating 3' long terminal repeat (LTR) from HIV-1
   2864..2985    +  polyA_signal   SV40 poly(A) signal: SV40 polyadenylation signal
   3025..3160    +  rep_origin     SV40 ori: SV40 origin of replication
   3181..3199    -  promoter       T7 promoter: promoter for bacteriophage T7 RNA polymerase
   3207..3362    +  CDS            lacZα (fragment): LacZα fragment of β-galactosidase; lacZ fragment
   3367..3795    +  rep_origin     f1 ori (sequence partly withheld): f1 bacteriophage origin of replication; arrow indicates direction of (+) strand synthesis
   3848..3952    +  promoter       AmpR promoter: bla
   3953..4813    +  CDS            AmpR: β-lactamase; bla; confers resistance to ampicillin, carbenicillin, and related antibiotics
   4984..5572    +  rep_origin     ori: high-copy-number ColE1/pMB1/pBR322/pUC origin of replication
   5755..5847    +  CDS            lacI (fragment): lac repressor; lacI; The lac repressor binds to the lac operator to inhibit transcription in E. coli. This inhibition can be relieved by adding lactose or isopropyl-β-D-thiogalactopyranoside (IPTG).
   5860..5881    +  protein_bind   CAP binding site: CAP binding activates transcription in the presence of cAMP. E. coli catabolite activator protein
   5896..5926    +  promoter       lac promoter: promoter for the E. coli lac operon
   5934..5950    +  protein_bind   lac operator: The lac repressor binds to the lac operator to inhibit transcription in E. coli. This inhibition can be relieved by adding lactose or isopropyl-β-D-thiogalactopyranoside (IPTG). lac repressor encoded by lacI
   5995..6013    +  promoter       T3 promoter: promoter for bacteriophage T3 RNA polymerase
   6041..6267    +  promoter       RSV promoter: Rous sarcoma virus enhancer/promoter
   6268..6448    +  LTR            5' LTR (truncated): truncated 5' long terminal repeat (LTR) from HIV-1
   6495..6620    +  misc_feature   HIV-1 Ψ: packaging signal of human immunodeficiency virus type 1
   6604..6967    +  CDS            HIV-1 gag (fragment): gag protein from human immunodeficiency virus 1; gag
   7113..7346    +  misc_feature   RRE: The Rev response element (RRE) of HIV-1 allows for Rev-dependent mRNA export from the nucleus to the cytoplasm.
   7723..7749    +  CDS            Rev (fragment): human immunodeficiency virus 1 (HIV-1) Rev protein; rev; enhances nuclear export of unspliced and incompletely spliced viral mRNAs
   7753..7993    +  promoter       U6 promoter: RNA polymerase III promoter for human U6 snRNA
   8023..8098    +  misc_RNA       gRNA scaffold: guide RNA scaffold for the Streptococcus pyogenes CRISPR/Cas9 system
   8154..8271    +  misc_feature   cPPT/CTS: central polypurine tract and central termination sequence of HIV-1
