[The description below was written by a language model from this plasmid's Addgene catalogue record and pLannotate feature annotations shown in this document.]
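Description:
COL4A3BP gRNA (BRDN0001148588) is a third-generation lentiviral guide RNA plasmid built on the lentiGuide-Puro backbone and designed to direct Streptococcus pyogenes Cas9 to the human COL4A3BP gene. According to the depositor, the guide matches three RefSeq transcripts of this gene. In bacteria it is maintained as a high-copy plasmid through a ColE1/pUC-type origin and selected with ampicillin via the β-lactamase gene. An f1 origin, an SV40 origin and leftover lac, T7 and T3 cloning-vector elements are also annotated in the backbone.

The viral genome is transcribed from an RSV promoter fused to a truncated HIV-1 5' LTR, which makes packaging Tat-independent. It carries the Ψ packaging signal with a gag fragment, the Rev response element for nuclear export of the full-length RNA, and a cPPT/CTS. It ends in a ΔU3 self-inactivating 3' LTR, followed by an SV40 polyadenylation signal.

Two expression units lie between the LTRs. A human U6 RNA polymerase III promoter drives the 20-nucleotide spacer joined to the SpCas9 gRNA scaffold. Downstream, the EF-1α core promoter with its intron A drives puromycin N-acetyltransferase, allowing selection of transduced mammalian cells, and a WPRE follows to enhance transcript expression.

The plasmid does not encode Cas9, so it is meant to be used together with a separate Cas9 vector such as lentiCas9-Blast or in cells that already express Cas9. It is one of the individual clones from a human kinome gRNA collection, and suits knockout of COL4A3BP by stable lentiviral delivery.
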