Addgene plasmid #77848: COL4A3BP gRNA (BRDN0001148588)
Purpose: 3rd generation lentiviral gRNA plasmid targeting human COL4A3BP
Depositing lab: John Doench & David Root. Depositing organization: Broad Institute. Publication: Optimized sgRNA design to maximize activity and minimize off-target effects of CRISPR-Cas9. Doench JG, Fusi N, Sullender M, Hegde M, Vaimberg EW, Donovan KF, Smith I, Tothova Z, Wilen C, Orchard R, Virgin HW, Listgarten J, Root DE. Nat Biotechnol. 2016 Jan 18. doi: 10.1038/nbt.3437. PubMed 26780180.
Backbone
  Vector backbone: lentiGuide-Puro
  Backbone manufacturer: Zhang Lab (Addgene plasmid # 52963)
  Vector type: Mammalian Expression, Lentiviral, CRISPR
  Selectable markers: Puromycin
Growth in bacteria
  Bacterial resistance: Ampicillin, 100 μg/mL
  Growth temperature: 37°C
  Growth strain: DH5alpha
  Copy number: High Copy
Gene/Insert
  Gene/Insert name: COL4A3BP (alt names: COL4A3BP; NM_001130105.1)
  gRNA/shRNA sequence: GGACAAACTACATTCATGGG
  Species: H. sapiens (human)
  Promoter: hU6
  Cloning method: Unknown
  Sequencing primers: 5′ U6-F; 3′ pS2-R
Terms and licenses: Academic/Nonprofit Terms; Industry Terms: Not Available to Industry
Depositor comments: The gRNA was designed to target the following Genbank reference sequence(s): NM_001130105.1,NM_005713.2,NM_031361.2. Note that this plasmid does NOT contain Cas9. It should be used in conjunction with lentiCas9-Blast (Addgene #52962) or otherwise with cell lines already expressing Cas9. Browse the full kinome gRNA library at http://www.addgene.org/pooled-library/broadgpp-human-kinome/ or visit http://www.broadinstitute.org/rnai/public/ for detailed protocols and information.
How to cite: COL4A3BP gRNA (BRDN0001148588) was a gift from John Doench & David Root (Addgene plasmid # 77848 ; http://n2t.net/addgene:77848 ; RRID:Addgene_77848)
