>Addgene plasmid #77848 | COL4A3BP gRNA (BRDN0001148588) | depositor partial sequence | sequence record 145308 | Target Sequence
GGACAAACTACATTCATGGG
