>Addgene plasmid #77848 | COL4A3BP gRNA (BRDN0001148588) | addgene partial sequence | sequence record 152306 | hU6-F 5'-GAGGGCCTATTTCCCATGATT-3'
ATTAGAATTAATTTGACTGTAAACACAAAGATATTAGTACAAAATACGTGACGTAGAAAGTAATAATTTC
TTGGGTAGTTTGCAGTTTTAAAATTATGTTTTAAAATGGACTATCATATGCTTACCGTAACTTGAAAGTA
TTTCGATTTCTTGGCTTTATATATCTTGTGGAAAGGACGAAACACCGGGACAAACTACATTCATGGGGTT
TTAGAGCTAGAAATAGCAAGTTAAAATAAGGCTAGTCCGTTATCAACTTGAAAAAGTGGCACCGAGTCGG
TGCTTTTTTAAGCTTGGCGTAACTAGATCTTGAGACAAATGGCAGTATTCATCCACAATTTTAAAAGAAA
AGGGGGGATTGGGGGGTACAGTGCAGGGGAAAGAATAGTAGACATAATAGCAACAGACATACAAACTAAA
GAATTACAAAAACAAATTACAAAAATTCAAAATTTTCGGGTTTATTACAGGGACAGCAGAGATCCACTTT
GGCGCCGGCTCGAGGGGGCCCGGGTGCAAAGATGGATAAAGTTTTAAACAGAGAGGAATCTTTGCAGCTA
ATGGACCTTCTAGGTCTTGAAAGGAGTGGGAATTGGCTCCGGTGCCCGTCAGTGGGCAGAGCGCACATCG
CCCACAGTCCCCGAGAAGTTGGGGGGAGGGGTCGGCAATTGATCCGGTGCCTAGAGAAGGTGGCGCGGGG
TAAACTGGGAAAGTGATGTCGTGTACTGGCTCCGCCTTTTTCCCGAGGGTGG
